>Addgene plasmid #214440 | 8GCY | addgene full sequence | sequence record 424893 | Addgene NGS Result
TTGAGATCCTTTTTTTCTGCGCGTAATCTGCTGCTTGCAAACAAAAAAACCACCGCTACCAGCGGTGGTT
TGTTTGCCGGATCAAGAGCTACCAACTCTTTTTCCGAAGGTAACTGGCTTCAGCAGAGCGCAGATACCAA
ATACTGTCCTTCTAGTGTAGCCGTAGTTAGGCCACCACTTCAAGAACTCTGTAGCACCGCCTACATACCT
CGCTCTGCTAATCCTGTTACCAGTGGCTGCTGCCAGTGGCGATAAGTCGTGTCTTACCGGGTTGGACTCA
AGACGATAGTTACCGGATAAGGCGCAGCGGTCGGGCTGAACGGGGGGTTCGTGCACACAGCCCAGCTTGG
AGCGAACGACCTACACCGAACTGAGATACCTACAGCGTGAGCTATGAGAAAGCGCCACGCTTCCCGAAGG
GAGAAAGGCGGACAGGTATCCGGTAAGCGGCAGGGTCGGAACAGGAGAGCGCACGAGGGAGCTTCCAGGG
GGAAACGCCTGGTATCTTTATAGTCCTGTCGGGTTTCGCCACCTCTGACTTGAGCGTCGATTTTTGTGAT
GCTCGTCAGGGGGGCGGAGCCTATGGAAAAACGCCAGCAACGCGGCCTTTTTACGGTTCCTGGCCTTTTG
CTGGCCTTTTGCTCACATGTTCTTTCCTGCGTTATCCCCTGATTCTGTGGATAACCGTATTACCGCCTTT
GAGTGAGCTGATACCGCTCGCCGCAGCCGAACGACCGAGCGCAGCGAGTCAGTGAGCGAGGAAGCGGAAG
AGCGCCTGATGCGGTATTTTCTCCTTACGCATCTGTGCGGTATTTCACACCGCAATGGTGCACTCTCAGT
ACAATCTGCTCTGATGCCGCATAGTTAAGCCAGTATACACTCCGCTATCGCTACGTGACTGGGTCATGGC
TGCGCCCCGACACCCGCCAACACCCGCTGACGCGCCCTGACGGGCTTGTCTGCTCCCGGCATCCGCTTAC
AGACAAGCTGTGACCGTCTCCGGGAGCTGCATGTGTCAGAGGTTTTCACCGTCATCACCGAAACGCGCGA
GGCAGCTGCGGTAAAGCTCATCAGCGTGGTCGTGAAGCGATTCACAGATGTCTGCCTGTTCATCCGCGTC
CAGCTCGTTGAGTTTCTCCAGAAGCGTTAATGTCTGGCTTCTGATAAAGCGGGCCATGTTAAGGGCGGTT
TTTTCCTGTTTGGTCACTGATGCCTCCGTGTAAGGGGGATTTCTGTTCATGGGGGTAATGATACCGATGA
AACGAGAGAGGATGCTCACGATACGGGTTACTGATGATGAACATGCCCGGTTACTGGAACGTTGTGAGGG
TAAACAACTGGCGGTATGGATGCGGCGGGACCAGAGAAAAATCACTCAGGGTCAATGCCAGCGCTTCGTT
AATACAGATGTAGGTGTTCCACAGGGTAGCCAGCAGCATCCTGCGATGCAGATCCGGAACATAATGGTGC
AGGGCGCTGACTTCCGCGTTTCCAGACTTTACGAAACACGGAAACCGAAGACCATTCATGTTGTTGCTCA
GGTCGCAGACGTTTTGCAGCAGCAGTCGCTTCACGTTCGCTCGCGTATCGGTGATTCATTCTGCTAACCA
GTAAGGCAACCCCGCCAGCCTAGCCGGGTCCTCAACGACAGGAGCACGATCATGCGCACCCGTGGGGCCG
CCATGCCGGCGATAATGGCCTGCTTCTCGCCGAAACGTTTGGTGGCGGGACCAGTGACGAAGGCTTGAGC
GAGGGCGTGCAAGATTCCGAATACCGCAAGCGACAGGCCGATCATCGTCGCGCTCCAGCGAAAGCGGTCC
TCGCCGAAAATGACCCAGAGCGCTGCCGGCACCTGTCCTACGAGTTGCATGATAAAGAAGACAGTCATAA
GTGCGGCGACGATAGTCATGCCCCGCGCCCACCGGAAGGAGCTGACTGGGTTGAAGGCTCTCAAGGGCAT
CGGTCGAGATCCCGGTGCCTAATGAGTGAGCTAACTTACATTAATTGCGTTGCGCTCACTGCCCGCTTTC
CAGTCGGGAAACCTGTCGTGCCAGCTGCATTAATGAATCGGCCAACGCGCGGGGAGAGGCGGTTTGCGTA
TTGGGCGCCAGGGTGGTTTTTCTTTTCACCAGTGAGACGGGCAACAGCTGATTGCCCTTCACCGCCTGGC
CCTGAGAGAGTTGCAGCAAGCGGTCCACGCTGGTTTGCCCCAGCAGGCGAAAATCCTGTTTGATGGTGGT
TAACGGCGGGATATAACATGAGCTGTCTTCGGTATCGTCGTATCCCACTACCGAGATATCCGCACCAACG
CGCAGCCCGGACTCGGTAATGGCGCGCATTGCGCCCAGCGCCATCTGATCGTTGGCAACCAGCATCGCAG
TGGGAACGATGCCCTCATTCAGCATTTGCATGGTTTGTTGAAAACCGGACATGGCACTCCAGTCGCCTTC
CCGTTCCGCTATCGGCTGAATTTGATTGCGAGTGAGATATTTATGCCAGCCAGCCAGACGCAGACGCGCC
GAGACAGAACTTAATGGGCCCGCTAACAGCGCGATTTGCTGGTGACCCAATGCGACCAGATGCTCCACGC
CCAGTCGCGTACCGTCTTCATGGGAGAAAATAATACTGTTGATGGGTGTCTGGTCAGAGACATCAAGAAA
TAACGCCGGAACATTAGTGCAGGCAGCTTCCACAGCAATGGCATCCTGGTCATCCAGCGGATAGTTAATG
ATCAGCCCACTGACGCGTTGCGCGAGAAGATTGTGCACCGCCGCTTTACAGGCTTCGACGCCGCTTCGTT
CTACCATCGACACCACCACGCTGGCACCCAGTTGATCGGCGCGAGATTTAATCGCCGCGACAATTTGCGA
CGGCGCGTGCAGGGCCAGACTGGAGGTGGCAACGCCAATCAGCAACGACTGTTTGCCCGCCAGTTGTTGT
GCCACGCGGTTGGGAATGTAATTCAGCTCCGCCATCGCCGCTTCCACTTTTTCCCGCGTTTTCGCAGAAA
CGTGGCTGGCCTGGTTCACCACGCGGGAAACGGTCTGATAAGAGACACCGGCATACTCTGCGACATCGTA
TAACGTTACTGGTTTCACATTCACCACCCTGAATTGACTCTCTTCCGGGCGCTATCATGCCATACCGCGA
AAGGTTTTGCGCCATTCGATGGTGTCCGGGATCTCGACGCTCTCCCTTATGCGACTCCTGCATTAGGAAG
CAGCCCAGTAGTAGGTTGAGGCCGTTGAGCACCGCCGCCGCAAGGAATGGTGCATGCAAGGAGATGGCGC
CCAACAGTCCCCCGGCCACGGGGCCTGCCACCATACCCACGCCGAAACAAGCGCTCATGAGCCCGAAGTG
GCGAGCCCGATCTTCCCCATCGGTGATGTCGGCGATATAGGCGCCAGCAACCGCACCTGTGGCGCCGGTG
ATGCCGGCCACGATGCGTCCGGCGTAGAGGATCGAGATCTCGATCCCGCGAAATTAATACGACTCACTAT
AGGGGAATTGTGAGCGGATAACAATTCCCCTCTAGAAATAATTTTGTTTAACTTTAAGAAGGAGATATAC
CATGCATCATCATCATCATCACAGCAGCGGCAGAGAAAACTTGTATTTCCAGGGCCAAGCTGCCGCAGAT
CGCAGGACCGTGGAGAAGACTTGGGCGCTCATGGACGCAGTGGTAAGACTGTGCCAAAATCCCAAACTTC
AGTTGAAAAATAGCCCACCATATATACTTGATATTTTGCCTGATACATATCAGCATTTACGACTTATATT
GAGTAAATATGATGACAACCAGAAACTTGCCCAACTCAGTGAGAATGAGTACTTTAAAATCTACATTGAT
AGCCTTATGAAAAAGTCAAAACGGGCAATAAGACTCTTTAAAGAAGGCAAGGAGAGAATGTATGAAGAAC
AGTCACAGGACAGACGAAATCTCACAAAACTGTCCCTTATCTTCAGTCACATGCTGGCAGAAATCAAAGC
AATCTTTCCCAATGGTCAATTCCAGGGAGATAACTTTCGTATCACAAAAGCAGATGCTGCTGAATTCTGG
AGAAAGTTTTTTGGAGACAAAACTATCGTACCATGGAAAGTATTCAGACAGTGCCTTCATGAGGTCCACC
AGATTAGCTCTGGCCTGGAAGCAATGGCTCTAAAATCAACAATTGATTTAACTTGCAATGATTACATTTC
AGTTTTTGAATTTGATATTTTTACCAGGCTGTTTCAGCCTTGGGGCTCTATTTTGCGGAATTGGAATTTC
TTAGCTGTGACACATCCAGGTTACATGGCATTTCTCACATATGATGAAGTTAAAGCACGACTACAGAAAT
ATAGCACCAAACCCGGAAGCTATATTTTCCGGTTAAGTTGCACTCGATTGGGACAGTGGGCCATTGGCTA
TGTGACTGGGGATGGGAATATCTTACAGACCATACCTCATAACAAGCCCTTATTTCAAGCCCTGATTGAT
GGCAGCGCGGAAGGATTTTATCTTTATCCTGATGGGAGGAGTTATAATCCTGATTTAACTGGATTATGTG
AACCTACACCTCATGACCATATAAAAGTTACACAGGAACAATTTGAATTATATTGTGAAATGGGCTCCAC
TTTTCAGCTCTGTAAGATTTGTGCAGAGAATGACAAAGATGTCAAGATTGAGCCTTGTGGGCATTTGATG
TGCACCTCTTGCCTTACGGCATGGCAGGAGTCGGATGGTCAGGGCTGCCCTTTCTGTCGTTGTGAAATAA
AAGGAACTGAGCCCATAATCGTGGATCCCTTTGATTGATGACGAAGCTTGCGGCCGCACTCGAGCACCAC
CACCACCACCACTGAGATCCGGCTGCTAACAAAGCCCGAAAGGAAGCTGAGTTGGCTGCTGCCACCGCTG
AGCAATAACTAGCATAACCCCTTGGGGCCTCTAAACGGGTCTTGAGGGGTTTTTTGCTGAAAGGAGGAAC
TATATCCGGATTGGCGAATGGG
[124 nt withheld, positions 4993-5116]
C
[91 nt withheld, positions 5118-5208]
A
[49 nt withheld, positions 5210-5258]
CCTTTGACGTTGGAGTCCACGTTCTTT
[37 nt withheld, positions 5286-5322]
ACCCTATCTCGGTCTATTCTTTTGATTTATAAGGGATTTTGCCGATTTCGGCCTATTGGTTAAAAAATGA
GCTGATTTAACAAAAATTTAACGCGAATTTTAACAAAATATTAACGCTTACAATTTAGGTGGCACTTTTC
GGGGAAATGTGCGCGGAACCCCTATTTGTTTATTTTTCTAAATACATTCAAATATGTATCCGCTCATGAA
TTAATTCTTAGAAAAACTCATCGAGCATCAAATGAAACTGCAATTTATTCATATCAGGATTATCAATACC
ATATTTTTGAAAAAGCCGTTTCTGTAATGAAGGAGAAAACTCACCGAGGCAGTTCCATAGGATGGCAAGA
TCCTGGTATCGGTCTGCGATTCCGACTCGTCCAACATCAATACAACCTATTAATTTCCCCTCGTCAAAAA
TAAGGTTATCAAGTGAGAAATCACCATGAGTGACGACTGAATCCGGTGAGAATGGCAAAAGTTTATGCAT
TTCTTTCCAGACTTGTTCAACAGGCCAGCCATTACGCTCGTCATCAAAATCACTCGCATCAACCAAACCG
TTATTCATTCGTGATTGCGCCTGAGCGAGACGAAATACGCGATCGCTGTTAAAAGGACAATTACAAACAG
GAATCGAATGCAACCGGCGCAGGAACACTGCCAGCGCATCAACAATATTTTCACCTGAATCAGGATATTC
TTCTAATACCTGGAATGCTGTTTTCCCGGGGATCGCAGTGGTGAGTAACCATGCATCATCAGGAGTACGG
ATAAAATGCTTGATGGTCGGAAGAGGCATAAATTCCGTCAGCCAGTTTAGTCTGACCATCTCATCTGTAA
CATCATTGGCAACGCTACCTTTGCCATGTTTCAGAAACAACTCTGGCGCATCGGGCTTCCCATACAATCG
ATAGATTGTCGCACCTGATTGCCCGACATTATCGCGAGCCCATTTATACCCATATAAATCAGCATCCATG
TTGGAATTTAATCGCGGCCTAGAGCAAGACGTTTCCCGTTGAATATGGCTCATAACACCCCTTGTATTAC
TGTTTATGTAAGCAGACAGTTTTATTGTTCATGACCAAAATCCCTTAACGTGAGTTTTCGTTCCACTGAG
CGTCAGACCCCGTAGAAAAGATCAAAGGATCTTC
Features (pLannotate 1.2.2; 20 found; start..end, strand, type, name):
      1..589     +  rep_origin     ori: high-copy-number ColE1/pMB1/pBR322/pUC origin of replication
    775..914     -  misc_feature   bom: basis of mobility region from pBR322
   1016..1207    -  CDS            rop: Rop protein, which maintains plasmids at low copy number; rop
   1224..1604    +  CDS            YPB1_ECOLX: Protein predicted: Swiss-Prot protein existence level 4. From Escherichia coli.
   1676..1967    -  CDS            TcR (fragment): tetracycline efflux protein; tet; confers resistance to tetracycline
   1982..2003    -  protein_bind   CAP binding site: CAP binding activates transcription in the presence of cAMP. E. coli catabolite activator protein
   2016..3098    -  CDS            lacI: lac repressor; lacI; The lac repressor binds to the lac operator to inhibit transcription in E. coli. This inhibition can be relieved by adding lactose or isopropyl-β-D-thiogalactopyranoside (IPTG).
   3099..3176    -  promoter       lacI promoter: lacI
   3184..3463    -  CDS            TcR (fragment): tetracycline efflux protein; tet; confers resistance to tetracycline
   3485..3503    +  promoter       T7 promoter: promoter for bacteriophage T7 RNA polymerase
   3504..3528    +  protein_bind   lac operator: The lac repressor binds to the lac operator to inhibit transcription in E. coli. This inhibition can be relieved by adding lactose or isopropyl-β-D-thiogalactopyranoside (IPTG). lac repressor encoded by lacI
   3543..3565    +  RBS            RBS: efficient ribosome binding site from bacteriophage T7 gene 10 (Olins and Rangwala, 1989)
   3573..3591    +  CDS            capTEV™ (fragment): composite tag for in vivo biotinylation, TEV protease cleavage, and 6xHis tagging
   3626..4795    +  CDS            Cblb (fragment): CBLB_RAT - Experimental evidence at protein level: Swiss-Prot protein existence level 1. E3 ubiquitin-protein ligase which accepts ubiquitin from specific E2 ubiquitin-conjugating enzymes, and transfers it to substrates, generally promoting their degradation by the proteasome. Negatively regulates TCR (T-cell receptor), BCR (B-cell receptor) and FCER1 (high affinity immunoglobulin epsilon receptor) signal transduction pathways. In naive T-cells, inhibits VAV1 activation upon TCR engagement and imposes a requirement for CD28 costimulation for proliferation and IL-2 production. Also acts by prom
   4825..4842    +  CDS            9xHis (fragment): 9xHis affinity tag
   4852..4901    +  CDS            SET1 (fragment): solubility-enhancement tag derived from T7 phage gene 10B
   4909..4956    +  terminator     T7 terminator: transcription terminator for bacteriophage T7 RNA polymerase
   4993..5421    +  rep_origin     f1 ori (sequence partly withheld): f1 bacteriophage origin of replication; arrow indicates direction of (+) strand synthesis
   5474..5531    +  promoter       AmpR promoter (fragment): bla
   5540..6355    -  CDS            KanR: aminoglycoside phosphotransferase; aph(3')-Ia; confers resistance to kanamycin in bacteria or G418 (Geneticin®) in eukaryotes
