[The description below was written by a language model from this plasmid's Addgene catalogue record and pLannotate feature annotations shown in this document.]
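Description:
8GCY is a bacterial expression plasmid built on the pET28-MHL backbone, made to produce a fragment of the human E3 ubiquitin ligase CBLB (Cbl-b) for structure determination. The name corresponds to the Protein Data Bank entry linked in the depositor comments. The 1,170 bp insert was introduced by ligation-independent cloning. The record warns that it may not be the full open reading frame, and the annotated CBLB coding region is indeed marked as a fragment. The alternative name CBLB_3Mut suggests a triple-mutant version, but the record does not state which substitutions are present. The annotation software matched the insert to the rat Cblb protein entry, whereas the catalogue gives the species as human.

Expression is driven by a T7 promoter followed by a lac operator and the phage T7 gene 10 ribosome binding site. Transcription therefore requires a host supplying T7 RNA polymerase, is held off by the plasmid-encoded lacI repressor, and is induced with IPTG. The protein carries an N-terminal 6xHis tag followed by a TEV protease site, allowing metal-affinity purification and later tag removal. The His-tag sequence annotated downstream of the insert is probably residual vector sequence rather than part of the product, though the record does not confirm this. A T7 terminator closes the cassette.

The plasmid replicates from a ColE1/pMB1-type origin, with the pBR322 bom and rop elements also present. It carries an f1 origin and is selected with kanamycin through the aph(3')-Ia gene. The short tetracycline-resistance and AmpR promoter fragments annotated are backbone remnants.
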