Addgene plasmid #214440: 8GCY
Purpose: Bacterial expression for structure determination; may not be full ORF
Depositing lab: Cheryl Arrowsmith. Depositing organization: University of Toronto.
Backbone
  Vector backbone: pET28-MHL (Addgene #26096)
  Vector type: Bacterial Expression
Growth in bacteria
  Bacterial resistance: Kanamycin, 50 μg/mL
  Growth temperature: 37°C
  Growth strain: DH5alpha
  Copy number: High Copy
Gene/Insert
  Gene/Insert name: CBLB:PBC020-G02:C248501 (alt names: CBLB; CBLB_3Mut)
  Species: H. sapiens (human)
  Insert size (bp): 1170
  Entrez Gene: CBLB (a.k.a. ADMIO3, Cbl-b, Nbla00127, RNF56)
  Promoter: T7
  Tag / fusion protein: 6xHis-TEV (N terminal on insert)
  Cloning method: Ligation Independent Cloning
  Sequencing primers: 5′ T7; 3′ T7-term
Terms and licenses: Academic/Nonprofit Terms; Industry Terms: Not Available to Industry
Depositor comments: PBD link: https://www.rcsb.org/structure/8GCY
How to cite: 8GCY was a gift from Cheryl Arrowsmith (Addgene plasmid # 214440 ; http://n2t.net/addgene:214440 ; RRID:Addgene_214440)
